>Addgene plasmid #147855 | pAc5.1B-EGFP-DmNot1_1467-1717-K1569A_W | depositor full sequence | sequence record 290302 | Full Sequence
CTTCAAGGAATTAATTCTATATTCTAAAAACACAAATGATACTTCTAAAAAAAATCATGAATGGCATCAA
CTCTGAATCAAATCTTTGCAGATGCACCTACTTCTCATTTCCACTGTCACATCATTTTTCCAGATCTCGC
TGCCTGTTATGTGGCCCACAAACCAAGACACGTTTTATGGCCATTAAAGCTGGCTGATCGTCGCCAAACA
CCAAATACATATCAATATGTACATTCGAGAAAGAAGCGATCAAAGAAGCGTCTTCGGGCGAGTAGGAGAA
TGCGGAGGAGAAGGAGAACGAGCTGATCTAGTATCTCTCCACAATCCAATGCCAACTGACCAACTGGCCA
TATTCGGAGCAATTTGAAGCCAATTTCCATCGCCTGGCGATCGCTCCATTCTTGGCTATATGTTTTTCAC
CGTTCCCGGGGCCATTTTCAAAGACTCGTCGGTAAGATAAGATTGTGTCACTCGCTGTCTCTCTTCATTT
GTCGAAGAATGCTGAGGAATTTCGCGATGACGTCGGCGAGTATTTTGAAGAATGAGAATAATTTGTATTT
ATACGAAAATCAGTTAGTGGAATTTTCTACAAAAACATGTTATCTATAGATAATTTTGTTGCAAAATATG
TTGACTATGACAAAGATTGTATGTATATACCTTTAATGTATTCTCATTTTCTTATGTATTTATAATGGCA
ATGATGATACTGATGATATTTTAAGATGATGCCAGACCACAGGCTGATTTCTGCGTCTTTTGCCGAACGC
AGTGCATGTGCGGTTGTTGTTTTTTGGAATAGTTTCAATTTTCGGACTGTCCGCTTTGATTTCAGTTTCT
TGGCTTATTCAAAAAGCAAAGTAAAGCCAAAAAAGCGAGATGGCAATACCAAATGCGGCAAAACGGTAGT
GGAAGGAAAGGGGTGCGGGGCAGCGGAAGGAAGGGTGGGGCGGGGCGTGGCGGGGTCTGTGGCTGGGCGC
GACGTCACCGACGTTGGAGCCACTCCTTTGACCATGTGTGCGTGTGTGTATTATTCGTGTCTCGCCACTC
GCCGGTTGTTTTTTTCTTTTTATCTCGCTCTCTCTAGCGCCATCTCGTACGCATGCTCAACGCACCGCAT
GTTGCCGTGTCCTTTATGCGTCATTTTGGCTCGAAATAGGCAATTATTTAAACAAAGATTAGTCAACGAA
AACGCTAAAATAAATAAGTCTACAATATGGTTACTTATTGCCATGTGTGTGCAGCCAACGATAGCAACAA
AAGCAACAACACAGTGGCTTTCCCTCTTTCACTTTTTGTTTGCAAGCGCGTGCGAGCAAGACGGCACGAC
CGGCAAACGCAATTACGCTGACAAAGAGCAGACGAAGTTTTGGCCGAAAAACATCAAGGCGCCTGATACG
AATGCATTTGCAATAACAATTGCGATATTTAATATTGTTTATGAAGCTGTTTGACTTCAAAACACACAAA
AAAAAAAATAAAACAAATTATTTGAAAGAGAATTAGGAATCGGACAGCTTATCGTTACGGGCTAACAGCA
CACCGAGACGAAATAGCTTACCTGACGTCACAGCCTCTGGAAGAACTGCCGCCAAGCAGAGAGAGAGAGA
AAAAGAGGGAGAGCAGCTTAGACCGCATGTGCTTGTGTGTGAGGCGTCTCTCTCTTCGTCTCCTGTTTGC
GCAAACGCATAGACTGCACTGAGAAAATCGATTACCTATTTTTTATGAATGAATATTTGCACTATTACTA
TTCAAAACTATTAAGATAGCAATCACATTCAATAGCCAAATACTATACCACCTGAGCGATGCAACGAAAT
GATCAATTTGAGCAAAAATGCTGCATATTTAGGACGGCATCATTATAGAAATGCTTCTTGCTGTGTACTT
TTCTCTCGTCTGGCAGCTGTTTCGCCGTTATTGTTAAAACCGGCTTAAGTTAGGTGTGTTTTCTACGACT
AGTGATGCCCCTACTAGAAGATGTGTGTTGCACAAATGTCCCTGAATAACCAATTTGAAGTGCAGATAGC
AGTAAACGTAAGCTAATATGAATATTATTTAACTGTAATGTTTTAATATCGCTGGACATTACTAATAAAC
CCACTATAAACACATGTACATATGTATGTTTTGGCATACAATGAGTAGTTGGGGAAAAAATGTGTAAAAG
CACCGTGACCATCACAGCATAAAGATAACCAGCTGAAGTATCGAATATGAGTAACCCCCAAATTGAATCA
CATGCCGCAACTGATAGGACCCATGGAAGTACACTCTTCATGGCGATATACAAGACACACACAAGCACGA
ACACCCAGTTGCGGAGGAAATTCTCCGTAAATGAAAACCCAATCGGCGAACAATTCATACCCATATATGG
TAAAAGTTTTGAACGCGACTTGAGAGCGGAGAGCATTGCGGCTGATAAGGTTTTAGCGCTAAGCGGGCTT
TATAAAACGGGCTGCGGGACCAGTTTTCATATCACTACCGTTTGAGTTCTTGTGCTGTGTGGATACTCCT
CCCGACACAAAGCCGCTCCATCAGCCAGCAGTCGTCTAATCCAGAGACCCCGGATCGGGGTACCAACATG
GTGAGCAAGGGCGAGGAGCTGTTCACCGGGGTGGTGCCCATCCTGGTCGAGCTGGACGGCGACGTAAACG
GCCACAAGTTCAGCGTGTCCGGCGAGGGCGAGGGCGATGCCACCTACGGCAAGCTGACCCTGAAGTTCAT
CTGCACCACCGGCAAGCTGCCCGTGCCCTGGCCCACCCTCGTGACCACCCTGACCTACGGCGTGCAGTGC
TTCAGCCGCTACCCCGACCACATGAAGCAGCACGACTTCTTCAAGTCCGCCATGCCCGAAGGCTACGTCC
AGGAGCGCACCATCTTCTTCAAGGACGACGGCAACTACAAGACCCGCGCCGAGGTGAAGTTCGAGGGCGA
CACCCTGGTGAACCGCATCGAGCTGAAGGGCATCGACTTCAAGGAGGACGGCAACATCCTGGGGCACAAG
CTGGAGTACAACTACAACAGCCACAACGTCTATATCATGGCCGACAAGCAGAAGAACGGCATCAAGGTGA
ACTTCAAGATCCGCCACAACATCGAGGACGGCAGCGTGCAGCTCGCCGACCACTACCAGCAGAACACCCC
CATCGGCGACGGCCCCGTGCTGCTGCCCGACAACCACTACCTGAGCACCCAGTCCGCCCTGAGCAAAGAC
CCCAACGAGAAGCGCGATCACATGGTCCTGCTGGAGTTCGTGACCGCCGCCGGGATCACTCTCGGCATGG
ACGAGCTGTACAAGCCAAGCTTAATTAAGATGCGCTATTCATACGTGGACGTAAACGTGAGCAACTTCCA
GCTTATTGGTCAGCAGTTGGTACTGCCACCCAATACTCCGTTCCTGCACGCCAATCCCGGAATCAAACAC
ATGGTCGTCAACGCCGTGGAGCGCACGATAACCGACTGGTTGCAGCCTATTGTGGACCGAAGCATCCGCA
TTGCCTGTGCCACCACCGAGCAGATCATCCGCAAGGACTTCGCCCTGGATGCTGACGAGAACCGAATGCG
CACTGCCGCTCATCAGATGGTACGAAACCTTGCCGCCGGCATGGCCATGATTACCGGTGCGGATGAGATA
GCGCGTGCTATTAGCCAGAATCTGCACAAGGCCTTGCTGTCGGGTCTAAATGGGATGCCCAGCATGGCTG
AGATCCAAGCTGCTGCTATGCAGTTAGCCAGCGAAAATGTTGAGCTAGTTTGCGCTTTCATTCAGAAAAC
ATCTGCTGAAAAGGCAGCCGCAGAGATCGATAGGCGTCTAAGCACCGATTTCGAGACCAGAAAAATTGCT
CGTGAAGAGGGCAACCGCTTTGTGGACGCCCAGATCCTCACCTATCAACAGGAGCGTCTTCCAGAAGCAG
TGCGCATCAAGGTGGGCGCGGCTCCAGCTACACTTTATGCTGTGTACTCGGAGTTCGCTAGAAGCATACC
TGGCTTCCAGCAGATGAGCGATCGCGATATTGCCCTGTTTGTGCCCAAGCCGACGGATTTGTCTCAGCCA
AATGTGTTTGCTAATTGATCTAGAGGGCCCGCGGTTCGAAGGTAAGCCTATCCCTAACCCTCTCCTCGGT
CTCGATTCTACGCGTACCGGTCATCATCACCATCACCATTGAGTTTAAACCCGCTGATCAGCCTCGACTG
TGCCTTCTAAGGCCTGAGCTCGCTGATCAGCCTCGATCGAGGATCCAGACATGATAAGATACATTGATGA
GTTTGGACAAACCACAACTAGAATGCAGTGAAAAAAATGCTTTATTTGTGAAATTTGTGATGCTATTGCT
TTATTTGTAACCATTATAAGCTGCAATAAACAAGTTAACAACAACAATTGCATTCATTTTATGTTTCAGG
TTCAGGGGGAGGTGTGGGAGGTTTTTTAAAGCAAGTAAAACCTCTACAAATGTGGTATGGCTGATTATGA
TCAGTCGACCGATGCCCTTGAGAGCCTTCAACCCAGTCAGCTCCTTCCGGTGGGCGCGGGGCATGACTAT
CGTCGCCGCACTTATGACTGTCTTCTTTATCATGCAACTCGTAGGACAGGTGCCGGCAGCGCTCTGGGTC
ATTTTCGGCGAGGACCGCTTTCGCTGGAGCGCGACGATGATCGGCCTGTCGCTTGCGGTATTCGGAATCT
TGCACGCCCTCGCTCAAGCCTTCGTCACTGGTCCCGCCACCAAACGTTTCGGCGAGAAGCAGGCCATTAT
CGCCGGCATGGCGGCCGACGCGCTGGGCTACGTCTTGCTGGCGTTCGCGACGCGAGGCTGGATGGCCTTC
CCCATTATGATTCTTCTCGCTTCCGGCGGCATCGGGATGCCCGCGTTGCAGGCCATGCTGTCCAGGCAGG
TAGATGACGACCATCAGGGACAGCTTCAAGGATCGCTCGCGGCTCTTACCAGCCAGCAAAAGGCCAGGAA
CCGTAAAAAGGCCGCGTTGCTGGCGTTTTTCCATAGGCTCCGCCCCCCTGACGAGCATCACAAAAATCGA
CGCTCAAGTCAGAGGTGGCGAAACCCGACAGGACTATAAAGATACCAGGCGTTTCCCCCTGGAAGCTCCC
TCGTGCGCTCTCCTGTTCCGACCCTGCCGCTTACCGGATACCTGTCCGCCTTTCTCCCTTCGGGAAGCGT
GGCGCTTTCTCAATGCTCACGCTGTAGGTATCTCAGTTCGGTGTAGGTCGTTCGCTCCAAGCTGGGCTGT
GTGCACGAACCCCCCGTTCAGCCCGACCGCTGCGCCTTATCCGGTAACTATCGTCTTGAGTCCAACCCGG
TAAGACACGACTTATCGCCACTGGCAGCAGCCACTGGTAACAGGATTAGCAGAGCGAGGTATGTAGGCGG
TGCTACAGAGTTCTTGAAGTGGTGGCCTAACTACGGCTACACTAGAAGGACAGTATTTGGTATCTGCGCT
CTGCTGAAGCCAGTTACCTTCGGAAAAAGAGTTGGTAGCTCTTGATCCGGCAAACAAACCACCGCTGGTA
GCGGTGGTTTTTTTGTTTGCAAGCAGCAGATTACGCGCAGAAAAAAAGGATCTCAAGAAGATCCTTTGAT
CTTTTCTACGGGGTCTGACGCTCAGTGGAACGAAAACTCACGTTAAGGGATTTTGGTCATGAGATTATCA
AAAAGGATCTTCACCTAGATCCTTTTAAATTAAAAATGAAGTTTTAAATCAATCTAAAGTATATATGAGT
AAACTTGGTCTGACAGTTACCAATGCTTAATCAGTGAGGCACCTATCTCAGCGATCTGTCTATTTCGTTC
ATCCATAGTTGCCTGACTCCCCGTCGTGTAGATAACTACGATACGGGAGGGCTTACCATCTGGCCCCAGT
GCTGCAATGATACCGCGAGACCCACGCTCACCGGCTCCAGATTTATCAGCAATAAACCAGCCAGCCGGAA
GGGCCGAGCGCAGAAGTGGTCCTGCAACTTTATCCGCCTCCATCCAGTCTATTAATTGTTGCCGGGAAGC
TAGAGTAAGTAGTTCGCCAGTTAATAGTTTGCGCAACGTTGTTGCCATTGCTGCAGGCATCGTGGTGTCA
CGCTCGTCGTTTGGTATGGCTTCATTCAGCTCCGGTTCCCAACGATCAAGGCGAGTTACATGATCCCCCA
TGTTGTGCAAAAAAGCGGTTAGCTCCTTCGGTCCTCCGATCGTTGTCAGAAGTAAGTTGGCCGCAGTGTT
ATCACTCATGGTTATGGCAGCACTGCATAATTCTCTTACTGTCATGCCATCCGTAAGATGCTTTTCTGTG
ACTGGTGAGTACTCAACCAAGTCATTCTGAGAATAGTGTATGCGGCGACCGAGTTGCTCTTGCCCGGCGT
CAACACGGGATAATACCGCGCCACATAGCAGAACTTTAAAAGTGCTCATCATTGGAAAACGTTCTTCGGG
GCGAAAACTCTCAAGGATCTTACCGCTGTTGAGATCCAGTTCGATGTAACCCACTCGTGCACCCAACTGA
TCTTCAGCATCTTTTACTTTCACCAGCGTTTCTGGGTGAGCAAAAACAGGAAGGCAAAATGCCGCAAAAA
AGGGAATAAGGGCGACACGGAAATGTTGAATACTCATACTCTTCCTTTTTCAATATTATTGAAGCATTTA
TCAGGGTTATTGTCTCATGAGCGGATACATATTTGAATGTATTTAGAAAAATAAACAAATAGGGGTTCCG
CGCACATTTCCCCGAAAAGTGCCACCTGACGTCTAAGAAACCATTATTATCATGACATTAACCTATAAAA
ATAGGCGTATCACGAGGCCCTTTCGT
Features (pLannotate 1.2.2; 9 found; start..end, strand, type, name):
     56..2568    +  promoter       Ac5 promoter: Drosophila melanogaster actin 5C promoter
   2588..3304    +  CDS            EGFP: EGFP is a basic (constitutively fluorescent) green fluorescent protein published in 1996, derived from Aequorea victoria. It is reported to be a rapidly-maturing weak dimer with moderate acid sensitivity.
   4101..4142    +  CDS            V5 tag: epitope tag from simian virus 5
   4242..4376    -  polyA_signal   SV40 poly(A) signal: SV40 polyadenylation signal
   4399..4483    -  CDS            large T antigen (fragment): large T antigen from SV40 (simian virus 40)
   4484..4954    +  CDS            TcR (fragment): tetracycline efflux protein; tet; confers resistance to tetracycline
   4998..5586    -  rep_origin     ori: high-copy-number ColE1/pMB1/pBR322/pUC origin of replication
   5757..6617    -  CDS            AmpR: β-lactamase; bla; confers resistance to ampicillin, carbenicillin, and related antibiotics
   6618..6722    -  promoter       AmpR promoter: bla
