[The description below was written by a language model from this plasmid's Addgene catalogue record and pLannotate feature annotations shown in this document.]
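Description:
pAc5.1B-EGFP-DmNot1_1467-1717-K1569A_W is an insect-cell expression plasmid of about 6.8 kb. The catalogue lists the backbone as unknown, but the name and feature layout point to a pAc5.1-type vector. It is propagated in E. coli through a ColE1/pUC-type origin and selected with ampicillin via the β-lactamase gene and its native bla promoter. The catalogue describes it as low copy, whereas the annotation tool labels the origin as a high-copy type, and the record does not resolve this difference. Short fragments annotated as tetracycline resistance and SV40 large T antigen appear to be non-functional backbone remnants. No marker for selection in insect cells is annotated.

The expression cassette is driven by the Drosophila melanogaster actin 5C promoter, a strong constitutive promoter commonly used in fly cell lines. It is followed by an EGFP coding sequence. The roughly 800 nt unannotated interval downstream of EGFP is consistent in size with the stated insert, residues 1467–1717 of Drosophila Not1, the scaffold subunit of the CCR4-NOT deadenylase complex. This arrangement would give an N-terminal EGFP fusion. The insert carries a K1569A substitution, and the "_W" suffix in the name is not explained in the record. A V5 epitope tag lies downstream of the insert, but the record does not say whether it is in frame and translated or preceded by a stop codon. An SV40 polyadenylation signal follows it.

The associated study concerns CNOT1 interactions with DDX6 and W-binding pockets in CNOT9 in miRNA-mediated silencing. The plasmid is therefore likely used to express a tagged mutant Not1 fragment for interaction or localisation assays in Drosophila cells. The depositor sequence may be theoretical rather than fully verified.
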