Addgene plasmid #147855: pAc5.1B-EGFP-DmNot1_1467-1717-K1569A_W
Purpose: Insect Expression of DmNot1_1467-1717-K1569A
Depositing lab: Elisa Izaurralde. Depositing organization: Max Planck Institute for Developmental Biology. Publication: A DDX6-CNOT1 complex and W-binding pockets in CNOT9 reveal direct links between miRNA target recognition and silencing. Chen Y, Boland A, Kuzuoglu-Ozturk D, Bawankar P, Loh B, Chang CT, Weichenrieder O, Izaurralde E. Mol Cell. 2014 Jun 5;54(5):737-50. doi: 10.1016/j.molcel.2014.03.034. Epub 2014 Apr 24. PubMed 24768540.
Backbone
  Vector backbone: Unknown
  Vector type: Insect Expression
Growth in bacteria
  Bacterial resistance: Ampicillin, 100 μg/mL
  Growth temperature: 37°C
  Growth strain: DH5alpha
  Copy number: Low Copy
Gene/Insert
  Gene/Insert name: DmNot1_1467-1717-K1569A
  Species: D. melanogaster (fly)
  Entrez Gene: Not1 (a.k.a. Dmel_CG34407, CG1874, CG1884, CG34407, Dmel\CG34407, Dmel_CG1874, Dmel_CG1884, NOT, NOT1, anon-EST:Liang-1.29, anon-WO0118547.221, clone 1.29, not1)
  Cloning method: Unknown
Terms and licenses: Academic/Nonprofit Terms; Industry Terms: Not Available to Industry
Depositor comments: sequence given by NCBI: NM_001103772.2. Plasmids from this collection were made available to the research community and donated after the lab closed. Please note that the sequence provided by the depositing laboratory may be theoretical/predicted or based on Sanger sequencing results. There may be discrepancies between sequencing results obtained by Addgene and the depositor sequence. If an Addgene verified sequence is not available, please contact before placing your order to request that our lab fully sequence the plasmid.
How to cite: pAc5.1B-EGFP-DmNot1_1467-1717-K1569A_W was a gift from Elisa Izaurralde (Addgene plasmid # 147855 ; http://n2t.net/addgene:147855 ; RRID:Addgene_147855)
